>Addgene plasmid #241055 | pDMJ2-SARS-CoV-2-Spike (BA.1) | addgene full sequence | sequence record 489528 | Addgene NGS Result
ATGTTCGTGTTTCTTGTTCTGCTTCCCTTGGTCTCTAGTCAGTGCGTCAACCTGACCACCCGAACTCAGT
TGCCCCCAGCGTATACCAATTCCTTTACTAGAGGCGTGTACTATCCCGACAAGGTCTTTAGAAGCAGCGT
TTTGCACAGCACCCAGGACCTCTTTCTGCCCTTCTTCTCAAACGTAACATGGTTTCATGTAATTTCAGGG
ACCAATGGGACAAAAAGGTTCGACAACCCCGTATTGCCATTTAACGATGGCGTGTACTTCGCAAGTATCG
AAAAGTCAAATATCATTCGAGGATGGATCTTTGGGACGACTCTGGATAGTAAGACTCAAAGCCTGCTGAT
CGTGAATAATGCCACAAATGTCGTCATAAAGGTGTGCGAGTTCCAGTTCTGCAACGATCCGTTCCTGGAT
CATAAGAACAACAAATCTTGGATGGAAAGTGAGTTCCGGGTGTACTCCTCCGCCAACAATTGTACCTTTG
AGTATGTATCCCAGCCATTCCTGATGGACCTCGAAGGGAAACAGGGCAATTTTAAGAACCTGCGCGAATT
CGTGTTCAAAAACATCGACGGTTATTTTAAGATCTATTCCAAACACACCCCGATCATCGTTAGGGAGCCC
GAGGATCTGCCTCAAGGCTTTAGTGCTCTGGAACCGTTGGTCGACTTGCCTATTGGCATTAACATCACCC
GCTTCCAAACACTGCTCGCACTCCATCGGTCTTACCTGACGCCTGGAGACTCATCCAGCGGATGGACTGC
CGGAGCGGCTGCATACTATGTCGGATATCTTCAGCCTAGGACTTTCCTTCTCAAGTACAACGAGAATGGC
ACGATTACCGACGCTGTTGATTGCGCCCTGGACCCACTGTCTGAAACCAAATGCACACTCAAAAGCTTCA
CAGTCGAGAAGGGCATATACCAGACAAGCAACTTCAGAGTTCAGCCCACAGAATCAATTGTTCGCTTCCC
CAATATCACC
[585 nt withheld, positions 991-1575]
AAATCTACCAACCTGGTGAAAAATAAATGCGTGAATTTCAATTTCAACGGTCTGAAAGGTACGGGGGTTC
TTACAGAATCCAACAAAAAATTTCTTCCATTCCAGCAATTCGGGAGAGATATCGCCGACACCACTGATGC
CGTGCGAGATCCCCAGACATTGGAGATTCTGGACATCACTCCTTGTTCTTTTGGTGGAGTGAGTGTTATT
ACGCCCGGCACAAACACTAGCAATCAAGTGGCTGTCCTCTACCAGGGCGTAAACTGCACCGAGGTCCCCG
TTGCTATCCACGCCGACCAGCTGACTCCAACGTGGCGGGTATACTCTACTGGGAGCAACGTTTTCCAGAC
CAGGGCCGGCTGTCTCATCGGAGCCGAGTACGTGAACAACTCTTATGAATGTGATATTCCAATCGGAGCA
GGGATTTGCGCCTCTTATCAGACCCAGACAAAGAGTCATCGCAGGGCTAGGAGTGTGGCCTCCCAGTCCA
TCATCGCATATACAATGTCCCTGGGGGCTGAAAATAGCGTGGCCTATAGTAACAATTCTATCGCTATCCC
CACAAATTTTACCATCTCTGTCACTACGGAGATACTGCCAGTCTCTATGACAAAAACCAGCGTGGACTGT
ACCATGTACATATGCGGCGATTCAACTGAATGCTCCAACCTGCTTCTGCAGTACGGTTCCTTCTGCACAC
AACTGAAGCGAGCGCTCACAGGCATCGCAGTCGAACAGGATAAAAACACTCAGGAGGTGTTTGCGCAGGT
GAAACAGATTTACAAGACTCCACCAATTAAGTATTTCGGTGGGTTCAATTTCTCTCAAATACTGCCAGAT
CCGTCTAAGCCTAGTAAGCGGAGCTTTATAGAGGATTTGCTCTTTAATAAGGTGACCCTCGCTGATGCTG
GATTTATAAAGCAGTATGGAGACTGTCTGGGTGACATTGCTGCTCGGGATCTGATTTGTGCACAGAAGTT
TAAGGGCCTGACTGTACTGCCTCCGTTGCTTACGGATGAGATGATAGCGCAATACACCTCCGCGCTGTTG
GCCGGCACCATTACTTCCGGATGGACATTCGGCGCAGGAGCTGCACTCCAAATTCCTTTTGCGATGCAGA
TGGCATATCGCTTCAATGGAATTGGGGTGACCCAGAATGTCCTGTACGAAAATCAGAAGCTGATTGCGAA
CCAGTTCAATTCCGCCATTGGGAAAATCCAGGATAGTCTGAGCTCCACAGCAAGCGCACTCGGGAAGCTG
CAAGACGTGGTCAATCACAACGCCCAGGCCTTGAACACCCTGGTGAAGCAACTCAGTTCAAAGTTCGGCG
CCATAAGCTCCGTGCTGAATGACATCTTCAGTAGACTGGATAAGGTGGAGGCCGAAGTGCAGATCGACCG
GCTGATTACTGGAAGACTGCAGTCACTTCAGACTTATGTCACACAGCAGCTTATCAGAGCCGCAGAGATT
AGGGCATCTGCCAATCTTGCTGCTACAAAAATGTCAGAATGCGTGCTGGGGCAGTCAAAGCGGGTCGACT
TTTGTGGTAAGGGCTATCACCTGATGAGCTTCCCCCAATCCGCCCCACACGGCGTTGTGTTCCTCCACGT
TACCTATGTGCCCGCTCAAGAGAAGAACTTTACCACCGCCCCTGCCATCTGCCATGACGGGAAGGCACAC
TTTCCAAGAGAAGGCGTGTTTGTGAGCAATGGAACACACTGGTTTGTGACCCAAAGAAACTTCTATGAGC
CCCAGATTATAACAACTGACAACACATTCGTATCTGGTAATTGTGACGTTGTCATTGGGATCGTGAACAA
CACGGTATACGACCCTCTGCAACCGGAATTGGACTCTTTCAAGGAGGAACTCGACAAGTATTTTAAGAAT
CACACCTCACCCGATGTGGACCTTGGCGACATCAGTGGAATTAACGCTTCCGTCGTCAACATCCAGAAAG
AGATCGACAGACTGAACGAAGTGGCCAAGAATCTGAACGAGTCACTGATTGACCTGCAGGAGCTGGGAAA
ATACGAGCAGTACATCAAATGGCCTTGGTACATCTGGCTGGGGTTTATCGCCGGGCTCATAGCTATAGTG
ATGGTGACCATCATGCTGTGTTGCATGACTAGCTGCTGTAGCTGTCTGAAGGGCTGTTGCTCATGCGGCT
CTTGTTGTAAATAATGATGAGGATCCAGATCTGCTGTGCCTTCTAGTTGCCAGCCATCTGTTGTTTGCCC
CTCCCCCGTGCCTTCCTTGACCCTGGAAGGTGCCACTCCCACTGTCCTTTCCTAATAAAATGAGGAAATT
GCATCGCATTGTCTGAGTAGGTGTCATTCTATTCTGGGGGGTGGGGTGGGGCAGGACAGCAAGGGGGAGG
ATTGGGAAGACAATAGCAGGCATGCTGGGGATGCGGTGGGCTCTATGGGTACCCAGGTGCTGAAGAATTG
ACCCGGTTCCTCCTGGGCCAGAAAGAAGCAGGCACATCCCCTTCTCTGTGACACACCCTGTCCACGCCCC
TGGTTCTTAGTTCCAGCCCCACTCATAGGACACTCATAGCTCAGGAGGGCTCCGCCTTCAATCCCACCCG
CTAAAGTACTTGGAGCGGTCTCTCCCTCCCTCATCAGCCCACCAAACCAAACCTAGCCTCCAAGAGTGGG
AAGAAATTAAAGCAAGATAGGCTATTAAGTGCAGAGGGAGAGAAAATGCCTCCAACATGTGAGGAAGTAA
TGAGAGAAATCATAGAATTTTAAGGCCATGATTTAAGGCCAATCGGAAAGAACATGTGAGCAAAAGGCCA
GCAAAAGGCCAGGAACCGTAAAAAGGCCGCGTTGCTGGCGTTTTTCCATAGGCTCCGCCCCCCTGACGAG
CATCACAAAAATCGACGCTCAAGTCAGAGGTGGCGAAACCCGACAGGACTATAAAGATACCAGGCGTTTC
CCCCTGGAAGCTCCCTCGTGCGCTCTCCTGTTCCGACCCTGCCGCTTACCGGATACCTGTCCGCCTTTCT
CCCTTCGGGAAGCGTGGCGCTTTCTCATAGCTCACGCTGTAGGTATCTCAGTTCGGTGTAGGTCGTTCGC
TCCAAGCTGGGCTGTGTGCACGAACCCCCCGTTCAGCCCGACCGCTGCGCCTTATCCGGTAACTATCGTC
TTGAGTCCAACCCGGTAAGACACGACTTATCGCCACTGGCAGCAGCCACTGGTAACAGGATTAGCAGAGC
GAGGTATGTAGGCGGTGCTACAGAGTTCTTGAAGTGGTGGCCTAACTACGGCTACACTAGAAGAACAGTA
TTTGGTATCTGCGCTCTGCTGAAGCCAGTTACCTTCGGAAAAAGAGTTGGTAGCTCTTGATCCGGCAAAC
AAACCACCGCTGGTAGCGGTGGTTTTTTTGTTTGCAAGCAGCAGATTACGCGCAGAAAAAAAGGATCTCA
AGAAGATCCTTTGATCTTTTCTACGGGGTCTGACGCTCAGTGGAACGAAAACTCACGTTAAGGGATTTTG
GTCATGAGATTATCAAAAAGGATCTTCACCTAGATCCTTTTAAATTAAAAATGAAGTTTTAAATCAATCT
AAAGTATATATGAGTAAACTTGGTCTGACAGTTACCAATGCTTAATCAGTGAGGCACCTATCTCAGCGAT
CTGTCTATTTCGTTCATCCATAGTTGCCTGACTCCCCGTCGTGTAGATAACTACGATACGGGAGGGCTTA
CCATCTGGCCCCAGTGCTGCAATGATACCGCGAGACCCACGCTCACCGGCTCCAGATTTATCAGCAATAA
ACCAGCCAGCCGGAAGGGCCGAGCGCAGAAGTGGTCCTGCAACTTTATCCGCCTCCATCCAGTCTATTAA
TTGTTGCCGGGAAGCTAGAGTAAGTAGTTCGCCAGTTAATAGTTTGCGCAACGTTGTTGCCATTGCTACA
GGCATCGTGGTGTCACGCTCGTCGTTTGGTATGGCTTCATTCAGCTCCGGTTCCCAACGATCAAGGCGAG
TTACATGATCCCCCATGTTGTGCAAAAAAGCGGTTAGCTCCTTCGGTCCTCCGATCGTTGTCAGAAGTAA
GTTGGCCGCAGTGTTATCACTCATGGTTATGGCAGCACTGCATAATTCTCTTACTGTCATGCCATCCGTA
AGATGCTTTTCTGTGACTGGTGAGTACTCAACCAAGTCATTCTGAGAATAGTGTATGCGGCGACCGAGTT
GCTCTTGCCCGGCGTCAATACGGGATAATACCGCGCCACATAGCAGAACTTTAAAAGTGCTCATCATTGG
AAAACGTTCTTCGGGGCGAAAACTCTCAAGGATCTTACCGCTGTTGAGATCCAGTTCGATGTAACCCACT
CGTGCACCCAACTGATCTTCAGCATCTTTTACTTTCACCAGCGTTTCTGGGTGAGCAAAAACAGGAAGGC
AAAATGCCGCAAAAAAGGGAATAAGGGCGACACGGAAATGTTGAATACTCATACTCTTCCTTTTTCAATA
TTATTGAAGCATTTATCAGGGTTATTGTCTCATGAGCGGATACATATTTGAATGTATTTAGAAAAATAAA
CAAATAGGGGTTCCGCGCACATTTCCCCGAAAAGTGCCACCTGACGTCCCAATGATTGCACCATATGCGG
TGTGAAATACCGCACAGATGCGTAAGGAGAAAATACCGCATCAGATTGGCTATTGGCCATTGCATACGTT
GTATCCATATCATAATATGTACATTTATATTGGCTCATGTCCAACATTACCGCCATGTTGACATTGATTA
TTGACTAGTTATTAATAGTAATCAATTACGGGGTCATTAGTTCATAGCCCATATATGGAGTTCCGCGTTA
CATAACTTACGGTAAATGGCCCGCCTGGCTGACCGCCCAACGACCCCCGCCCATTGACGTCAATAATGAC
GTATGTTCCCATAGTAACGCCAATAGGGACTTTCCATTGACGTCAATGGGTGGAGTATTTACGGTAAACT
GCCCACTTGGCAGTACATCAAGTGTATCATATGCCAAGTACGCCCCCTATTGACGTCAATGACGGTAAAT
GGCCCGCCTGGCATTATGCCCAGTACATGACCTTATGGGACTTTCCTACTTGGCAGTACATCTACGTATT
AGTCATCGCTATTACCATGGTGATGCGGTTTTGGCAGTACATCAATGGGCGTGGATAGCGGTTTGACTCA
CGGGGATTTCCAAGTCTCCACCCCATTGACGTCAATGGGAGTTTGTTTTGGCACCAAAATCAACGGGACT
TTCCAAAATGTCGTAACAACTCCGCCCCATTGACGCAAATGGGCGGTAGGCGTGTACGGTGGGAGGTCTA
TATAAGCAGAGCTCGTTTAGTGAACCGTCAGATCGCCTGGAGACGCCATCCACGCTGTTTTGACCTCCAT
AGAAGACACCGGGACCGATCCAGCCTCCATCGGCTCGCATCTCTCCTTCACGCGCCCGCCGCCCTACCTG
AGGCCGCCATCCACGCCGGTTGAGTCGCGTTCTGCCGCCTCCCGCCTGTGGTGCCTCCTGAACTGCGTCC
GCCGTCTAGGTAAGTTTAAAGCTCAGGTCGAGACCGGGCCTTTGTCCGGCGCTCCCTTGGAGCCTACCTA
GACTCAGCCGGCTCTCCACGCTTTGCCTGACCCTGCTTGCTCAACTCTAGTTAACGGTGGAGGGCAGTGT
AGTCTGAGCAGTACTCGTTGCTGCCGCGCGCGCCACCAGACATAATAGCTGACAGACTAACAGACTGTTC
CTTTCCATGGGTCTTTTCTGCAGTCACCGTCGTCGACACGTGTGATCAGATATCGCGGCCGCTCTAGA
Features (pLannotate 1.2.2; 10 found; start..end, strand, type, name):
      1..3756    +  CDS            S (sequence partly withheld): SPIKE_SARS2 - Experimental evidence at protein level: Swiss-Prot protein existence level 1. [Spike glycoprotein]: May down-regulate host tetherin (BST2) by lysosomal degradation, thereby counteracting its antiviral activity. From Severe acute respiratory syndrome coronavirus 2 (2019-nCoV) (SARS-CoV-2).
   3779..4003    +  polyA_signal   bGH poly(A) signal: bovine growth hormone polyadenylation signal
   4418..5006    -  rep_origin     ori: high-copy-number ColE1/pMB1/pBR322/pUC origin of replication
   5177..6037    -  CDS            AmpR: β-lactamase; bla; confers resistance to ampicillin, carbenicillin, and related antibiotics
   6038..6142    -  promoter       AmpR promoter: bla
   6182..6239    +  misc_feature   bom (fragment): basis of mobility region from pBR322
   6325..6704    +  enhancer       CMV enhancer: human cytomegalovirus immediate early enhancer
   6705..6908    +  promoter       CMV promoter: human cytomegalovirus (CMV) immediate early promoter
   6997..7224    +  LTR            5' LTR (truncated) (fragment): truncated 5' long terminal repeat (LTR) from human T-cell leukemia virus (HTLV) type 1
   7228..7338    +  intron         CMV intron (fragment): modified intron A from human cytomegalovirus
