[The description below was written by a language model from this plasmid's Addgene catalogue record and pLannotate feature annotations shown in this document.]
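Description:
pDMJ2-SARS-CoV-2-Spike (BA.1) is a 7.4 kb mammalian expression plasmid built on the pDMJ2 backbone that produces the spike glycoprotein of the SARS-CoV-2 Omicron BA.1 lineage. It is intended as an envelope-supplying plasmid for making pseudotyped virus particles. In bacteria it is maintained through a high-copy ColE1/pUC-type origin of replication and selected with ampicillin via a β-lactamase gene driven by its own promoter. A fragment of the pBR322 basis-of-mobility region is also annotated. No mammalian selection marker or reporter appears in the feature table, consistent with use by transient transfection.

The expression cassette begins with the human cytomegalovirus immediate-early enhancer and promoter. These are followed by a fragment of the HTLV-1 5' LTR and a fragment of modified CMV intron A, leader elements of the kind commonly placed upstream of a coding sequence to boost transcript processing and translation. The spike open reading frame, obtained by gene synthesis, spans about 3.76 kb and is terminated by the bovine growth hormone polyadenylation signal. No epitope tag is annotated, and the record does not state whether the sequence is codon-optimised or truncated at the cytoplasmic tail.

The insert carries the BA.1 set of changes relative to the ancestral spike. These include N-terminal domain deletions (residues 69–70, 143–145 and 211) and the EPE insertion at position 214. There is a dense cluster of receptor-binding domain substitutions such as K417N, E484A, Q493R and N501Y. It also has D614G, changes near the furin cleavage site (N679K, P681H), and several S2 substitutions. Co-expressed with a viral packaging system not included here, it yields spike-bearing pseudoviruses. Such particles are typically used for entry and antibody neutralisation assays, in keeping with the associated study of immune evasion.
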