Addgene plasmid #241055: pDMJ2-SARS-CoV-2-Spike (BA.1)
Purpose: Expresses SARS-CoV-2 spike (BA.1) protein for creating pseudotyped virus
Depositing lab: Jeremy Luban. Depositing organization: University of Massachusetts, Worcester. Publication: Computationally designed proteins mimic antibody immune evasion in viral evolution. Youssef N, Gurev S, Ghantous F, Brock KP, Jaimes JA, Thadani NN, Dauphin A, Sherman AC, Yurkovetskiy L, Soto D, Estanboulieh R, Kotzen B, Notin P, Kollasch AW, Cohen AA, Dross SE, Erasmus J, Fuller DH, Bjorkman PJ, Lemieux JE, Luban J, Seaman MS, Marks DS. Immunity. 2025 May 6:S1074-7613(25)00178-5. doi: 10.1016/j.immuni.2025.04.015. PubMed 40345199.
Backbone
  Vector backbone: pDMJ2
  Vector type: Mammalian Expression
Growth in bacteria
  Bacterial resistance: Ampicillin, 100 μg/mL
  Growth temperature: 37°C
  Growth strain: DH5alpha
  Copy number: High Copy
Gene/Insert
  Gene/Insert name: Spike (BA.1)
  Species: SARS-CoV-2
  Mutation: A67V,H69del,V70del,T95I,G142D,V143del,Y144del,Y145del,N211del,L212I,Rins214EPE,G339D,S371L,S373P,S375F,K417N,N440K,G446S,S477N,T478K,E484A,Q493R,G496S,Q498R,N501Y,Y505H,T547K,D614G,H655Y,N679K,P681H,N764K,D796Y,N856K,Q954H,N969K,L981F
  Entrez Gene: S (a.k.a. GU280_gp02, spike glycoprotein)
  Cloning method: Gene Synthesis
Terms and licenses: Academic/Nonprofit Terms; Industry Terms: Not Available to Industry
How to cite: pDMJ2-SARS-CoV-2-Spike (BA.1) was a gift from Jeremy Luban (Addgene plasmid # 241055 ; http://n2t.net/addgene:241055 ; RRID:Addgene_241055)
